Addgene plasmid #118315: GFP-RalGDS
Purpose: Expression of human RalGDS
Depositing lab: Philip Stork. Publication: The interaction of Epac1 and Ran promotes Rap1 activation at the nuclear envelope. Liu C, Takahashi M, Li Y, Dillon TJ, Kaech S, Stork PJ. Mol Cell Biol. 2010 Aug;30(16):3956-69. doi: 10.1128/MCB.00242-10. Epub 2010 Jun 14. PubMed 20547757.
Backbone
  Vector backbone: pcDNA3
  Backbone manufacturer: invitrogen
  Vector type: Mammalian Expression
Growth in bacteria
  Bacterial resistance: Ampicillin, 100 μg/mL
  Growth temperature: 37°C
  Growth strain: DH5alpha
  Copy number: High Copy
Gene/Insert
  Gene/Insert name: RalGDS
  Species: H. sapiens (human)
  Insert size (bp): 291
  Mutation: fragment of human RalGDS 203aa
  Entrez Gene: RALGDS (a.k.a. RGDS, RGF, RalGEF)
  Promoter: CMV
  Tag / fusion protein: GFP (N terminal on backbone)
  Cloning method: Restriction Enzyme; 5′ cloning site EcoRI (unknown if destroyed); 3′ cloning site XbaI (unknown if destroyed)
  Sequencing primers: 5′ EGFP-C
Resource information
  A portion of this plasmid was derived from a plasmid made by: RalGDS was obtained from Johannes Bos (Utrecht University)
Terms and licenses: Academic/Nonprofit Terms; Industry Terms: Not Available to Industry
How to cite: GFP-RalGDS was a gift from Philip Stork (Addgene plasmid # 118315 ; http://n2t.net/addgene:118315 ; RRID:Addgene_118315)
