[The description below was written by a language model from this plasmid's Addgene catalogue record and pLannotate feature annotations shown in this document.]
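Description:
GFP-RalGDS is a mammalian expression plasmid built on the pcDNA3 backbone that produces a fragment of human RalGDS fused to the C-terminus of EGFP. In bacteria it is maintained through a high-copy ColE1/pUC-type origin and selected with ampicillin via the β-lactamase gene. An f1 origin is also present for single-stranded DNA production. For mammalian cells the backbone carries a neomycin phosphotransferase cassette driven by the SV40 enhancer/early promoter and ended by the SV40 poly(A) signal, which allows G418 selection of stable transfectants. The short HIV-1 LTR, ble, lacI and bom matches in the annotation are fragmentary and look like backbone remnants rather than functional parts.

The expression cassette consists of the CMV immediate-early enhancer and promoter, the EGFP coding sequence, the RalGDS fragment immediately downstream of EGFP, and the bovine growth hormone polyadenylation signal. T7 and SP6 promoters flank the insert, as is standard for pcDNA3, and could be used for in vitro transcription or sequencing. The insert was cloned between EcoRI and XbaI sites. The record is not consistent about its extent: it lists an insert of 291 bp alongside a note reading "fragment of human RalGDS 203aa", while the annotated RALGDS segment covers about 300 bp, or roughly 100 codons. The construct therefore encodes only a small portion of the protein, not full-length RalGDS.

The record states the purpose only as expression of human RalGDS. RalGDS is an exchange factor for Ral GTPases that also binds Ras-family proteins, including Rap. The associated publication concerns Rap1 activation at the nuclear envelope, so the fluorescent fusion may have served to visualise such interactions in cells, although the record does not say so.
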