Features (pLannotate 1.2.2; 22 found; start..end, strand, type, name):
    141..520     +  enhancer       CMV enhancer: human cytomegalovirus immediate early enhancer
    521..724     +  promoter       CMV promoter: human cytomegalovirus (CMV) immediate early promoter
    720..753     +  LTR            5' LTR (truncated) (fragment): truncated 5' long terminal repeat (LTR) from HIV-1
    769..787     +  promoter       T7 promoter: promoter for bacteriophage T7 RNA polymerase
    822..1538    +  CDS            EGFP: EGFP is a basic (constitutively fluorescent) green fluorescent protein published in 1996, derived from Aequorea victoria. It is reported to be a rapidly-maturing weak dimer with moderate acid sensitivity.
   1542..1847    +  CDS            RALGDS (fragment): GNDS_HUMAN - Also known as KIAA1308, RGF. Experimental evidence at protein level: Swiss-Prot protein existence level 1. Stimulates the dissociation of GDP from the Ras-related RalA and RalB GTPases which allows GTP binding and activation of the GTPases. Interacts and acts as an effector molecule for R-Ras, H-Ras, K-Ras, and Rap. From Homo sapiens (Human).
   1881..1899    -  promoter       SP6 promoter: promoter for bacteriophage SP6 RNA polymerase
   1925..2149    +  polyA_signal   bGH poly(A) signal: bovine growth hormone polyadenylation signal
   2153..2174    +  promoter       SV40 promoter (fragment): SV40 enhancer and early promoter
   2195..2623    +  rep_origin     f1 ori (sequence partly withheld): f1 bacteriophage origin of replication; arrow indicates direction of (+) strand synthesis
   2637..2966    +  promoter       SV40 promoter: SV40 enhancer and early promoter
   3033..3824    +  CDS            neo: KKA2_KLEPN - Also known as kan, nptII. Experimental evidence at protein level: Swiss-Prot protein existence level 1. Resistance to kanamycin, neomycin, paromomycin, ribostamycin, butirosin and gentamicin B. From Klebsiella pneumoniae.
   3848..4006    +  CDS            ble (fragment): BLE_KLEPN - Experimental evidence at protein level: Swiss-Prot protein existence level 1. Binding protein with a strong affinity to the bleomycin family of antibiotics. Binds to CL990; an antimitotic-antibiotic compound. From Klebsiella pneumoniae.
   4001..4122    +  polyA_signal   SV40 poly(A) signal: SV40 polyadenylation signal
   4195..4211    -  protein_bind   lac operator: The lac repressor binds to the lac operator to inhibit transcription in E. coli. This inhibition can be relieved by adding lactose or isopropyl-β-D-thiogalactopyranoside (IPTG). lac repressor encoded by lacI
   4219..4249    -  promoter       lac promoter: promoter for the E. coli lac operon
   4264..4285    -  protein_bind   CAP binding site: CAP binding activates transcription in the presence of cAMP. E. coli catabolite activator protein
   4298..4390    -  CDS            lacI (fragment): lac repressor; lacI; The lac repressor binds to the lac operator to inhibit transcription in E. coli. This inhibition can be relieved by adding lactose or isopropyl-β-D-thiogalactopyranoside (IPTG).
   4573..5161    -  rep_origin     ori: high-copy-number ColE1/pMB1/pBR322/pUC origin of replication
   5332..6192    -  CDS            AmpR: β-lactamase; bla; confers resistance to ampicillin, carbenicillin, and related antibiotics
   6193..6297    -  promoter       AmpR promoter: bla
   6356..6408    -  misc_feature   bom (fragment): basis of mobility region from pBR322
>Addgene plasmid #118315 | GFP-RalGDS | addgene full sequence | sequence record 227205 | Addgene NGS Result
TGTGTTGGAGGTCGCTGAGTAGTGCGCGAGCAAAATTTAAGCTACAACAAGGCAAGGCTTGACCGACAAT
TGCATGAAGAATCTGCTTAGGGTTAGGCGTTTTGCGCTGCTTCGCGATGTACGGGCCAGATATACGCGTT
GACATTGATTATTGACTAGTTATTAATAGTAATCAATTACGGGGTCATTAGTTCATAGCCCATATATGGA
GTTCCGCGTTACATAACTTACGGTAAATGGCCCGCCTGGCTGACCGCCCAACGACCCCCGCCCATTGACG
TCAATAATGACGTATGTTCCCATAGTAACGCCAATAGGGACTTTCCATTGACGTCAATGGGTGGAGTATT
TACGGTAAACTGCCCACTTGGCAGTACATCAAGTGTATCATATGCCAAGTACGCCCCCTATTGACGTCAA
TGACGGTAAATGGCCCGCCTGGCATTATGCCCAGTACATGACCTTATGGGACTTTCCTACTTGGCAGTAC
ATCTACGTATTAGTCATCGCTATTACCATGGTGATGCGGTTTTGGCAGTACATCAATGGGCGTGGATAGC
GGTTTGACTCACGGGGATTTCCAAGTCTCCACCCCATTGACGTCAATGGGAGTTTGTTTTGGCACCAAAA
TCAACGGGACTTTCCAAAATGTCGTAACAACTCCGCCCCATTGACGCAAATGGGCGGTAGGCGTGTACGG
TGGGAGGTCTATATAAGCAGAGCTCTCTGGCTAACTAGAGAACCCACTGCTTACTGGCTTATCGAAATTA
ATACGACTCACTATAGGGAGACCCAAGCTTGGTACCGAGCTCGGATCCACCATGGTGAGCAAGGGCGAGG
AGCTGTTCACCGGGGTGGTGCCCATCCTGGTCGAGCTGGACGGCGACGTAAACGGCCACAAGTTCAGCGT
GTCCGGCGAGGGCGAGGGCGATGCCACCTACGGCAAGCTGACCCTGAAGTTCATCTGCACCACCGGCAAG
CTGCCCGTGCCCTGGCCCACCCTCGTGACCACCCTGACCTACGGCGTGCAGTGCTTCAGCCGCTACCCCG
ACCACATGAAGCAGCACGACTTCTTCAAGTCCGCCATGCCCGAAGGCTACGTCCAGGAGCGCACCATCTT
CTTCAAGGACGACGGCAACTACAAGACCCGCGCCGAGGTGAAGTTCGAGGGCGACACCCTGGTGAACCGC
ATCGAGCTGAAGGGCATCGACTTCAAGGAGGACGGCAACATCCTGGGGCACAAGCTGGAGTACAACTACA
ACAGCCACAACGTCTATATCATGGCCGACAAGCAGAAGAACGGCATCAAGGTGAACTTCAAGATCCGCCA
CAACATCGAGGACGGCAGCGTGCAGCTCGCCGACCACTACCAGCAGAACACCCCCATCGGCGACGGCCCC
GTGCTGCTGCCCGACAACCACTACCTGAGCACCCAGTCCGCCCTGAGCAAAGACCCCAACGAGAAGCGCG
ATCACATGGTCCTGCTGGAGTTCGTGACCGCCGCCGGGATCACTCTCGGCATGGACGAGCTGTACAAGGG
GAATTCGGCACGAGCCGCGCTGCCGCTCTACAACCAGCAGGTGGGCGACTGCTGTATCATCCGCGTCAGC
CTGGACGTGGACAATGGCAACATGTACAAGAGCATCCTGGTGACCAGCCAAGATAAGGCTCCGGCTGTAA
TCCGCAAGGCCATGGACAAACACAACCTGGAGGAGGAGGAGCCGGAGGACTATGAGCTGCTGCAGATTCT
CTCAGATGACCGGAAGCTGAAGATCCCTGAAAACGCCAACGTCTTCTATGCCATGAACTCTACCGCCAAC
TATGACTTTGTCCTCAAGAAGCGGACGGGTCGACTCGAGCATGCATCTAGAGGGCCCTATTCTATAGTGT
CACCTAAATGCTAGAGCTCGCTGATCAGCCTCGACTGTGCCTTCTAGTTGCCAGCCATCTGTTGTTTGCC
CCTCCCCCGTGCCTTCCTTGACCCTGGAAGGTGCCACTCCCACTGTCCTTTCCTAATAAAATGAGGAAAT
TGCATCGCATTGTCTGAGTAGGTGTCATTCTATTCTGGGGGGTGGGGTGGGGCAGGACAGCAAGGGGGAG
GATTGGGAAGACAATAGCAGGCATGCTGGGGATGCGGTGGGCTCTATGGCTTCTGAGGCGGAAAGAACCA
GCTGGGGCTCTAGGGGGTATCCCC
[124 nt withheld, positions 2195-2318]
C
[91 nt withheld, positions 2320-2410]
A
[49 nt withheld, positions 2412-2460]
CCTTTGACGTTGGAGTCCACGTTCTTT
[37 nt withheld, positions 2488-2524]
ACCCTATCTCGGTCTATTCTTTTGATTTATAAGGGATTTTGCCGATTTCGGCCTATTGGTTAAAAAATGA
GCTGATTTAACAAAAATTTAACGCGAATTAATTCTGTGGAATGTGTGTCAGTTAGGGTGTGGAAAGTCCC
CAGGCTCCCCAGCAGGCAGAAGTATGCAAAGCATGCATCTCAATTAGTCAGCAACCAGGTGTGGAAAGTC
CCCAGGCTCCCCAGCAGGCAGAAGTATGCAAAGCATGCATCTCAATTAGTCAGCAACCATAGTCCCGCCC
CTAACTCCGCCCATCCCGCCCCTAACTCCGCCCAGTTCCGCCCATTCTCCGCCCCATGGCTGACTAATTT
TTTTTATTTATGCAGAGGCCGAGGCCGCCTCTGCCTCTGAGCTATTCCAGAAGTAGTGAGGAGGCTTTTT
TGGAGGCCTAGGCTTTTGCAAAAAGCTCCCGGGAGCTTGTATATCCATTTTCGGATCTGATCAAGAGACA
GGATGAGGATCGTTTCGCATGATTGAACAAGATGGATTGCACGCAGGTTCTCCGGCCGCTTGGGTGGAGA
GGCTATTCGGCTATGACTGGGCACAACAGACAATCGGCTGCTCTGATGCCGCCGTGTTCCGGCTGTCAGC
GCAGGGGCGCCCGGTTCTTTTTGTCAAGACCGACCTGTCCGGTGCCCTGAATGAACTGCAGGACGAGGCA
GCGCGGCTATCGTGGCTGGCCACGACGGGCGTTCCTTGCGCAGCTGTGCTCGACGTTGTCACTGAAGCGG
GAAGGGACTGGCTGCTATTGGGCGAAGTGCCGGGGCAGGATCTCCTGTCATCTCACCTTGCTCCTGCCGA
GAAAGTATCCATCATGGCTGATGCAATGCGGCGGCTGCATACGCTTGATCCGGCTACCTGCCCATTCGAC
CACCAAGCGAAACATCGCATCGAGCGAGCACGTACTCGGATGGAAGCCGGTCTTGTCGATCAGGATGATC
TGGACGAAGAGCATCAGGGGCTCGCGCCAGCCGAACTGTTCGCCAGGCTCAAGGCGCGCATGCCCGACGG
CGAGGATCTCGTCGTGACCCATGGCGATGCCTGCTTGCCGAATATCATGGTGGAAAATGGCCGCTTTTCT
GGATTCATCGACTGTGGCCGGCTGGGTGTGGCGGACCGCTATCAGGACATAGCGTTGGCTACCCGTGATA
TTGCTGAAGAGCTTGGCGGCGAATGGGCTGACCGCTTCCTCGTGCTTTACGGTATCGCCGCTCCCGATTC
GCAGCGCATCGCCTTCTATCGCCTTCTTGACGAGTTCTTCTGAGCGGGACTCTGGGGTTCGAAATGACCG
ACCAAGCGACGCCCAACCTGCCATCACGAGATTTCGATTCCACCGCCGCCTTCTATGAAAGGTTGGGCTT
CGGAATCGTTTTCCGGGACGCCGGCTGGATGATCCTCCAGCGCGGGGATCTCATGCTGGAGTTCTTCGCC
CACCCCAACTTGTTTATTGCAGCTTATAATGGTTACAAATAAAGCAATAGCATCACAAATTTCACAAATA
AAGCATTTTTTTCACTGCATTCTAGTTGTGGTTTGTCCAAACTCATCAATGTATCTTATCATGTCTGTAT
ACCGTCGACCTCTAGCTAGAGCTTGGCGTAATCATGGTCATAGCTGTTTCCTGTGTGAAATTGTTATCCG
CTCACAATTCCACACAACATACGAGCCGGAAGCATAAAGTGTAAAGCCTGGGGTGCCTAATGAGTGAGCT
AACTCACATTAATTGCGTTGCGCTCACTGCCCGCTTTCCAGTCGGGAAACCTGTCGTGCCAGCTGCATTA
ATGAATCGGCCAACGCGCGGGGAGAGGCGGTTTGCGTATTGGGCGCTCTTCCGCTTCCTCGCTCACTGAC
TCGCTGCGCTCGGTCGTTCGGCTGCGGCGAGCGGTATCAGCTCACTCAAAGGCGGTAATACGGTTATCCA
CAGAATCAGGGGATAACGCAGGAAAGAACATGTGAGCAAAAGGCCAGCAAAAGGCCAGGAACCGTAAAAA
GGCCGCGTTGCTGGCGTTTTTCCATAGGCTCCGCCCCCCTGACGAGCATCACAAAAATCGACGCTCAAGT
CAGAGGTGGCGAAACCCGACAGGACTATAAAGATACCAGGCGTTTCCCCCTGGAAGCTCCCTCGTGCGCT
CTCCTGTTCCGACCCTGCCGCTTACCGGATACCTGTCCGCCTTTCTCCCTTCGGGAAGCGTGGCGCTTTC
TCATAGCTCACGCTGTAGGTATCTCAGTTCGGTGTAGGTCGTTCGCTCCAAGCTGGGCTGTGTGCACGAA
CCCCCCGTTCAGCCCGACCGCTGCGCCTTATCCGGTAACTATCGTCTTGAGTCCAACCCGGTAAGACACG
ACTTATCGCCACTGGCAGCAGCCACTGGTAACAGGATTAGCAGAGCGAGGTATGTAGGCGGTGCTACAGA
GTTCTTGAAGTGGTGGCCTAACTACGGCTACACTAGAAGAACAGTATTTGGTATCTGCGCTCTGCTGAAG
CCAGTTACCTTCGGAAAAAGAGTTGGTAGCTCTTGATCCGGCAAACAAACCACCGCTGGTAGCGGTGGTT
TTTTTGTTTGCAAGCAGCAGATTACGCGCAGAAAAAAAGGATCTCAAGAAGATCCTTTGATCTTTTCTAC
GGGGTCTGACGCTCAGTGGAACGAAAACTCACGTTAAGGGATTTTGGTCATGAGATTATCAAAAAGGATC
TTCACCTAGATCCTTTTAAATTAAAAATGAAGTTTTAAATCAATCTAAAGTATATATGAGTAAACTTGGT
CTGACAGTTACCAATGCTTAATCAGTGAGGCACCTATCTCAGCGATCTGTCTATTTCGTTCATCCATAGT
TGCCTGACTCCCCGTCGTGTAGATAACTACGATACGGGAGGGCTTACCATCTGGCCCCAGTGCTGCAATG
ATACCGCGAGACCCACGCTCACCGGCTCCAGATTTATCAGCAATAAACCAGCCAGCCGGAAGGGCCGAGC
GCAGAAGTGGTCCTGCAACTTTATCCGCCTCCATCCAGTCTATTAATTGTTGCCGGGAAGCTAGAGTAAG
TAGTTCGCCAGTTAATAGTTTGCGCAACGTTGTTGCCATTGCTACAGGCATCGTGGTGTCACGCTCGTCG
TTTGGTATGGCTTCATTCAGCTCCGGTTCCCAACGATCAAGGCGAGTTACATGATCCCCCATGTTGTGCA
AAAAAGCGGTTAGCTCCTTCGGTCCTCCGATCGTTGTCAGAAGTAAGTTGGCCGCAGTGTTATCACTCAT
GGTTATGGCAGCACTGCATAATTCTCTTACTGTCATGCCATCCGTAAGATGCTTTTCTGTGACTGGTGAG
TACTCAACCAAGTCATTCTGAGAATAGTGTATGCGGCGACCGAGTTGCTCTTGCCCGGCGTCAATACGGG
ATAATACCGCGCCACATAGCAGAACTTTAAAAGTGCTCATCATTGGAAAACGTTCTTCGGGGCGAAAACT
CTCAAGGATCTTACCGCTGTTGAGATCCAGTTCGATGTAACCCACTCGTGCACCCAACTGATCTTCAGCA
TCTTTTACTTTCACCAGCGTTTCTGGGTGAGCAAAAACAGGAAGGCAAAATGCCGCAAAAAAGGGAATAA
GGGCGACACGGAAATGTTGAATACTCATACTCTTCCTTTTTCAATATTATTGAAGCATTTATCAGGGTTA
TTGTCTCATGAGCGGATACATATTTGAATGTATTTAGAAAAATAAACAAATAGGGGTTCCGCGCACATTT
CCCCGAAAAGTGCCACCTGACGTCGACGGATCGGGAGATCTCCCGATCCCCTATGGTGCACTCTCAGTAC
AATCTGCTCTGATGCCGCATAGTTAAGCCAGTATCTGCTCCCTGCTTG
