>Addgene plasmid #118315 | GFP-RalGDS | depositor partial sequence | sequence record 223445 | EGFP-C
GGCGCTCTCGGCATGGACGAGCTGTACAAGGGGAATTCGGCACGAGCCGCGCTGCCGCTCTACAACCAGC
AGGTGGGCGACTGCTGTATCATCCGCGTCAGCCTGGACGTGGACAATGGCAACATGTACAAGAGCATCCT
GGTGACCAGCCAAGATAAGGCTCCGGCTGTAATCCGCAAGGCCATGGACAAACACAACCTGGAGGAGGAG
GAGCCGGAGGACTATGAGCTGCTGCAGATTCTCTCAGATGACCGGAAGCTGAAGATCCCTGAAAACGCCA
ACGTCTTCTATGCCATGAACTCTACCGCCAACTATGACTTTGTCCTCAAGAAGCGGACGGGTCGACTCGA
GCATGCATCTAGAGGGCCCTATTCTATAGTGTCACCTAAATGCTAGAGCTCGCTGATCAGCCTCGACTGT
GCCTTCTAGTTGCCAGCCATCTGTTGTTTGCCCCTCCCCCGTGCCTTCCTTGACCCTGGAAGGTGCCACT
CCCACTGTCCTTTCCTAATAAAATGAGGAAATTGCATCGCATTGTCTG
